Addgene plasmid #41205: TAL3031
Depositing lab: Keith Joung. Depositing organization: Massachusetts General Hospital. Publication: Targeted gene disruption in somatic zebrafish cells using engineered TALENs. Sander JD, Cade L, Khayter C, Reyon D, Peterson RT, Joung JK, Yeh JR. Nat Biotechnol. 2011 Aug 5;29(8):697-8. doi: 10.1038/nbt.1934. PubMed 21822241.
Backbone
  Vector backbone: JDS74
  Backbone manufacturer: Addgene plasmid #32288
  Backbone size w/o insert (bp): 6447
  Vector type: Mammalian Expression ; T7
Growth in bacteria
  Bacterial resistance: Ampicillin, 100 μg/mL
  Growth temperature: 37°C
  Growth strain: XL1 Blue
  Copy number: High Copy
Gene/Insert
  Gene/Insert name: ZebrafishCommunity-bbc3-(puma)-Right (alt name: bbc3 (puma))
  Species: D. rerio (zebrafish)
  Insert size (bp): 1640
  Entrez Gene: bbc3
  Promoter: CMV
  Tag / fusion protein: 3X Flag (N terminal on backbone); WT FOKI (C terminal on backbone)
  Cloning method: Restriction Enzyme; 5′ cloning site N/A (destroyed during cloning); 3′ cloning site N/A (destroyed during cloning)
  Sequencing primers: 5′ CMV-F; 3′ BGH-rev
Terms and licenses: Academic/Nonprofit Terms; Industry Terms: Not Available to Industry
Depositor comments: Target binding site: TGGCCAGGCGTCCTGACG It is strongly recommended that users perform a diagnostic digest to verify this plasmid prior to use. For example, a double digest of the plasmid with BamHI and KpnI should result in two bands at 2.3kb and 5.8kb.
How to cite: TAL3031 was a gift from Keith Joung (Addgene plasmid # 41205 ; http://n2t.net/addgene:41205 ; RRID:Addgene_41205)
