[The description below was written by a language model from this plasmid's Addgene catalogue record.]
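Description:
TAL3031 is a TALEN expression plasmid built on the JDS74 backbone (about 6.4 kb without insert), a vector classed as mammalian expression with an additional T7 promoter. It carries ampicillin resistance and is maintained as a high-copy plasmid in E. coli. The record gives no feature table, so the origin of replication and other backbone elements are not itemised. The use of a BGH reverse sequencing primer suggests a BGH polyadenylation region downstream of the coding sequence.

The roughly 1.6 kb insert encodes an engineered TAL effector repeat array designed to recognise an 18-nucleotide site in the zebrafish bbc3 (puma) gene. The insert is therefore a custom DNA-binding domain directed at bbc3, not the bbc3 coding sequence itself. It was cloned by restriction enzymes into sites that were destroyed in the process, which places the array in frame with elements supplied by the backbone: an N-terminal 3X FLAG tag and a C-terminal wild-type FokI nuclease domain. Expression is driven by the CMV promoter in transfected cells, and the T7 designation indicates that the same open reading frame can be transcribed in vitro to make mRNA, the usual route for delivery into zebrafish embryos.

The construct is the "Right" monomer of a TALEN pair. Because FokI cleaves only as a dimer, it is meant to be used with the matching left-half TALEN, which binds the opposite side of the target. Together the two introduce a double-strand break whose error-prone repair produces indel mutations that disrupt bbc3. The construct belongs to a collection of TALENs made for targeted gene disruption in zebrafish.
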