>Addgene plasmid #41205 | TAL3031 | depositor partial sequence | sequence record 54844 | TAL3031 sequence 2430 bps
TCTAGAGCTAGCACCATGGACTACAAAGACCATGACGGTGATTATAAAGATCATGACATCGATTACAAGG
ATGACGATGACAAGATGGCCCCCAAGAAGAAGAGGAAGGTGGGCATTCACCGCGGGGTACCTATGGTGGA
CTTGAGGACACTCGGTTATTCGCAACAGCAACAGGAGAAAATCAAGCCTAAGGTCAGGAGCACCGTCGCG
CAACACCACGAGGCGCTTGTGGGGCATGGCTTCACTCATGCGCATATTGTCGCGCTTTCACAGCACCCTG
CGGCGCTTGGGACGGTGGCTGTCAAATACCAAGATATGATTGCGGCCCTGCCCGAAGCCACGCACGAGGC
AATTGTAGGGGTCGGTAAACAGTGGTCGGGAGCGCGAGCACTTGAGGCGCTGCTGACTGTGGCGGGTGAG
CTTAGGGGGCCTCCGCTCCAGCTCGACACCGGGCAGCTGCTGAAGATCGCGAAGAGAGGGGGAGTAACAG
CGGTAGAGGCAGTGCACGCCTGGCGCAATGCGCTCACCGGGGCCCCCTTGAACCTGACCCCAGACCAGGT
AGTCGCAATCGCGAACAATAATGGGGGAAAGCAAGCCCTGGAAACCGTGCAAAGGTTGTTGCCGGTCCTT
TGTCAAGACCACGGCCTTACACCGGAGCAAGTCGTGGCCATTGCAAATAATAACGGTGGCAAACAGGCTC
TTGAGACGGTTCAGAGACTTCTCCCAGTTCTCTGTCAAGCCCACGGGCTGACTCCCGATCAAGTTGTAGC
GATTGCGTCGCATGACGGAGGGAAACAAGCATTGGAGACTGTCCAACGGCTCCTTCCCGTGTTGTGTCAA
GCCCACGGTTTGACGCCTGCACAAGTGGTCGCCATCGCCAGCCATGATGGCGGTAAGCAGGCGCTGGAAA
CAGTACAGCGCCTGCTGCCTGTACTGTGCCAGGATCATGGACTGACCCCAGACCAGGTAGTCGCAATCGC
GTCGAACATTGGGGGAAAGCAAGCCCTGGAAACCGTGCAAAGGTTGTTGCCGGTCCTTTGTCAAGACCAC
GGCCTTACACCGGAGCAAGTCGTGGCCATTGCAAATAATAACGGTGGCAAACAGGCTCTTGAGACGGTTC
AGAGACTTCTCCCAGTTCTCTGTCAAGCCCACGGGCTGACTCCCGATCAAGTTGTAGCGATTGCGAATAA
CAATGGAGGGAAACAAGCATTGGAGACTGTCCAACGGCTCCTTCCCGTGTTGTGTCAAGCCCACGGTTTG
ACGCCTGCACAAGTGGTCGCCATCGCCAGCCATGATGGCGGTAAGCAGGCGCTGGAAACAGTACAGCGCC
TGCTGCCTGTACTGTGCCAGGATCATGGACTGACCCCAGACCAGGTAGTCGCAATCGCGAACAATAATGG
GGGAAAGCAAGCCCTGGAAACCGTGCAAAGGTTGTTGCCGGTCCTTTGTCAAGACCACGGCCTTACACCG
GAGCAAGTCGTGGCCATTGCAAGCAATGGGGGTGGCAAACAGGCTCTTGAGACGGTTCAGAGACTTCTCC
CAGTTCTCTGTCAAGCCCACGGGCTGACTCCCGATCAAGTTGTAGCGATTGCGTCGCATGACGGAGGGAA
ACAAGCATTGGAGACTGTCCAACGGCTCCTTCCCGTGTTGTGTCAAGCCCACGGTTTGACGCCTGCACAA
GTGGTCGCCATCGCCAGCCATGATGGCGGTAAGCAGGCGCTGGAAACAGTACAGCGCCTGCTGCCTGTAC
TGTGCCAGGATCATGGACTGACCCCAGACCAGGTAGTCGCAATCGCGTCAAACGGAGGGGGAAAGCAAGC
CCTGGAAACCGTGCAAAGGTTGTTGCCGGTCCTTTGTCAAGACCACGGCCTTACACCGGAGCAAGTCGTG
GCCATTGCAAATAATAACGGTGGCAAACAGGCTCTTGAGACGGTTCAGAGACTTCTCCCAGTTCTCTGTC
AAGCCCACGGGCTGACTCCCGATCAAGTTGTAGCGATTGCGTCGAACATTGGAGGGAAACAAGCATTGGA
GACTGTCCAACGGCTCCTTCCCGTGTTGTGTCAAGCCCACGGTTTGACGCCTGCACAAGTGGTCGCCATC
GCCAGCCATGATGGCGGTAAGCAGGCGCTGGAAACAGTACAGCGCCTGCTGCCTGTACTGTGCCAGGATC
ATGGACTGACACCCGAACAGGTGGTCGCCATTGCTAATAATAACGGAGGACGGCCAGCCTTGGAGTCCAT
CGTAGCCCAATTGTCCAGGCCCGATCCCGCGTTGGCTGCGTTAACGAATGACCATCTGGTGGCGTTGGCA
TGTCTTGGTGGACGACCCGCGCTCGATGCAGTCAAAAAGGGTCTGCCTCATGCTCCCGCATTGATCAAAA
GAACCAACCGGCGGATTCCCGAGAGAACTTCCCATCGAGTCGCGGGATCC
