>Addgene plasmid #41205 | TAL3031 | addgene partial sequence | sequence record 56067 | JDS-TALEN-F 5'-TAGGGGTCGGTAAACAGTGG-3'
TGTGGCGGGTGAGCTTAGGGGGCCTCCGCTCCAGCTCGACACCGGGCAGCTGCTGAAGATCGCGAAGAGA
GGGGGAGTAACAGCGGTAGAGGCAGTGCACGCCTGGCGCAATGCGCTCACCGGGGCCCCCTTGAACCTGA
CCCCAGACCAGGTAGTCGCAATCGCGAACAATAATGGGGGAAAGCAAGCCCTGGAAACCGTGCAAAGGTT
GTTGCCGGTCCTTTGTCAAGACCACGGCCTTACACCGGAGCAAGTCGTGGCCATTGCAAATAATAACGGT
GGCAAACAGGCTCTTGAGACGGTTCAGAGACTTCTCCCAGTTCTCTGTCAAGCCCACGGGCTGACTCCCG
ATCAAGTTGTAGCGATTGCGTCGCATGACGGAGGGAAACAAGCATTGGAGACTGTCCAACGGCTCCTTCC
CGTGTTGTGTCAAGCCCACGGTTTGACGCCTGCACAAGTGGTCGCCATCGCCAGCCATGATGGCGGTAAG
CAGGCGCTGGAAACAGTACAGCGCCTGCTGCCTGTACTGTGCCAGGATCATGGACTGACCCCAGACCAGG
TAGTCGCAATCGCGTCGAACATTGGGGGAAAGCAAGCCCTGGAAACCGTGCAAAGGTTGTTGCCGGTCCT
TTGTCAAGACCACGGCCTTACACCGGAGCAAGTCGTGGCCATTGCAAATAATAACGGTGGCAAACAGGCT
CTTGAGACGGTTCAGAGACTTCTCCCAGTTCTCTGTCAAGCCCACGGGCTGACTCCCGATCAAGTTGTAG
CGATTGCGAATAACAATGGAGGGAAACAAGCATTGGAGACTGTCCAACGGCTCCTTCCCGTGTTGTGTCA
AGCCCACGGTTTGACGCCTGCACAAGTGGTCGCCATCGCCAGCCATGATGGCGGTAAGCAGGCGCTGGAA
ACAGTACAGCGCCTGCTGCCTGTACTGTGCCAG
